>Addgene plasmid #188485 | rtTA-sg-CMV152 | addgene full sequence | sequence record 369588 | Addgene NGS Result
GAGGGCCTATTTCCCATGATTCCTTCATATTTGCATATACGATACAAGGCTGTTAGAGAGATAATTGGAA
TTAATTTGACTGTAAACACAAAGATATTAGTACAAAATACGTGACGTAGAAAGTAATAATTTCTTGGGTA
GTTTGCAGTTTTAAAATTATGTTTTAAAATGGACTATCATATGCTTATCGTAACTTGAAAGTATTTCGAT
TTCTTGGCTTTATATATCTTGTGGAAAGGACGAAACACCGACCGCCCATTTGCGTCAATGGTTTTAGAGC
TAGAAATAGCAAGTTAAAATAAGGCTAGTCCGTTATCAACTTGAAAAAGTGGCACCGAGTCGGTGCTTTT
TTTCCGCATTAACCCACCCAAGATCTGGCCTCCGCGCCGGGTTTTGGCGCCTCCCGCGGGCGCCCCCCTC
CTCACGGCGAGCGCTGCCACGTCAGACGAAGGGCGCAGCGAGCGTCCTGATCCTTCCGCCCGGACGCTCA
GGACAGCGGCCCGCTGCTCATAAGACTCGGCCTTAGAACCCCAGTATCAGCAGAAGGACATTTTAGGACG
GGACTTGGGTGACTCTAGGGCACTGGTTTTCTTTCCAGAGAGCGGAACAGGCGAGGAAAAGTAGTCCCTT
CTCGGCGATTCTGCGGAGGGATCTCCGTGGGGCGGTGAACGCCGATGATTATATAAGGACGCGCCGGGTG
TGGCACAGCTAGTTCCGTCGCAGCCGGGATTTGGGTCGCGGTTCTTGTTTGTGGATCGCTGTGATCGTCA
CTTGGTGAGTAGCGGGCTGCTGGGCTGGCCGGGGCTTTCGTGGCCGCCGGGCCGCTCGGTGGGACGGAAG
CGTGTGGAGAGACCGCCAAGGGCTGTAGTCTGGGTCCGCGAGCAAGGTTGCCCTGAACTGGGGGTTGGGG
GGAGCGCAGCAAAATGGCGGCTGTTCCCGAGTCTTGAATGGAAGACGCTTGTGAGGCGGGCTGTGAGGTC
GTTGAAACAAGGTGGGGGGCATGGTGGGCGGCAAGAACCCAAGGTCTTGAGGCCTTCGCTAATGCGGGAA
AGCTCTTATTCGGGTGAGATGGGCTGGGGCACCATCTGGGGACCCTGACGTGAAGTTTGTCACTGACTGG
AGAACTCGGTTTGTCGTCTGTTGCGGGGGCGGCAGTTATGGCGGTGCCGTTGGGCAGTGCACCCGTACCT
TTGGGAGCGCGCGCCCTCGTCGTGTCGTGACGTCACCCGTTCTGTTGGCTTATAATGCAGGGTGGGGCCA
CCTGCCGGTAGGTGTGCGGTAGGCTTTTCTCCGTCGCAGGACGCAGGGTTCGGGCCTAGGGTAGGCTCTC
CTGAATCGACAGGCGCCGGACCTCTGGTGAGGGGAGGGATAAGTGAGGCGTCAGTTTCTTTGGTCGGTTT
TATGTACCTATCTTCTTAAGTAGCTGAAGCTCCGGTTTTGAACTATGCGCTCGGGGTTGGCGAGTGTGTT
TTGTGAAGTTTTTTAGGCACCTTTTGAAATGTAATCATTTGGGTCAATATGTAATTTTCAGTGTTAGACT
AGTAAATTGTCCGCTAAATTCTGGCCGTTTTTGGCTTTTTTGTTAGACGAAGCTTGGTACCGAGCTCGGA
TCTCCACCCCGTACCGGTCCTGCAGTCGAATTCACCATGTCTAGACTGGACAAGAGCAAAGTCATAAACG
GAGCTCTGGAATTACTCAATGGTGTCGGTATCGAAGGCCTGACGACAAGGAAACTCGCTCAAAAGCTGGG
AGTTGAGCAGCCTACCCTGTACTGGCACGTGAAGAACAAGCGGGCCCTGCTCGATGCCCTGCCAATCGAG
ATGCTGGACAGGCATCATACCCACTTCTGCCCCCTGGAAGGCGAGTCATGGCAAGACTTTCTGCGGAACA
ACGCCAAGTCATACCGCTGTGCTCTCCTCTCACATCGCGACGGGGCTAAAGTGCATCTCGGCACCCGCCC
AACAGAGAAACAGTACGAAACCCTGGAAAATCAGCTCGCGTTCCTGTGTCAGCAAGGCTTCTCCCTGGAG
AACGCACTGTACGCTCTGTCCGCCGTGGGCCACTTTACACTGGGCTGCGTATTGGAGGAACAGGAGCATC
AAGTAGCAAAAGAGGAAAGAGAGACACCTACCACCGATTCTATGCCCCCACTTCTGAGACAAGCAATTGA
GCTGTTCGACCGGCAGGGAGCCGAACCTGCCTTCCTTTTCGGCCTGGAACTAATCATATGTGGCCTGGAG
AAACAGCTAAAGTGCGAAAGCGGCGGGCCGACCGACGCCCTTGACGATTTTGACTTAGACATGCTCCCAG
CCGATGCCCTTGACGACTTTGACCTTGATATGCTGCCTGCTGACGCTCTTGACGATTTTGACCTTGACAT
GCTCCCCGGGTAACTAAGTAAGGATCCGCGGCCGCACTAGAGGAATTCCGCCCCTCTCCCCCCCCCCCCT
AACGTTACTGGCCGAAGCCGCTTGGAATAAGGCCGGTGTGCGTTTGTCTATATGTTATTTTCCACCATAT
TGCCGTCTTTTGGCAATGTGAGGGCCCGGAAACCTGGCCCTGTCTTCTTGACGAGCATTCCTAGGGGTCT
TTCCCCTCTCGCCAAAGGAATGCAAGGTCTGTTGAATGTCGTGAAGGAAGCAGTTCCTCTGGAAGCTTCT
TGAAGACAAACAACGTCTGTAGCGACCCTTTGCAGGCAGCGGAACCCCCCACCTGGCGACAGGTGCCTCT
GCGGCCAAAAGCCACGTGTATAAGATACACCTGCAAAGGCGGCACAACCCCAGTGCCACGTTGTGAGTTG
GATAGTTGTGGAAAGAGTCAAATGGCTCTCCTCAAGCGTATTCAACAAGGGGCTGAAGGATGCCCAGAAG
GTACCCCATTGTATGGGATCTGATCTGGGGCCTCGGTGCACATGCTTTACATGTGTTTAGTCGAGGTTAA
AAAAACGTCTAGGCCCCCCGAACCACGGGGACGTGGTTTTCCTTTGAAAAACACGATGATAAGCTTACCG
GTCCACCATGATTGAACAAGATGGATTGCACGCAGGTTCTCCGGCCGCTTGGGTGGAGAGGCTATTCGGC
TATGACTGGGCACAACAGACAATCGGCTGCTCTGATGCCGCCGTGTTCCGGCTGTCAGCGCAGGGGCGCC
CGGTTCTTTTTGTCAAGACCGACCTGTCCGGTGCCCTGAATGAACTGCAAGACGAGGCAGCGCGGCTATC
GTGGCTGGCCACGACGGGCGTTCCTTGCGCAGCTGTGCTCGACGTTGTCACTGAAGCGGGAAGGGACTGG
CTGCTATTGGGCGAAGTGCCGGGGCAGGATCTCCTGTCATCTCACCTTGCTCCTGCCGAGAAAGTATCCA
TCATGGCTGATGCAATGCGGCGGCTGCATACGCTTGATCCGGCTACCTGCCCATTCGACCACCAAGCGAA
ACATCGCATCGAGCGAGCACGTACTCGGATGGAAGCCGGTCTTGTCGATCAGGATGATCTGGACGAAGAG
CATCAGGGGCTCGCGCCAGCCGAACTGTTCGCCAGGCTCAAGGCGAGCATGCCCGACGGCGAGGATCTCG
TCGTGACCCATGGCGATGCCTGCTTGCCGAATATCATGGTGGAAAATGGCCGCTTTTCTGGATTCATCGA
CTGTGGCCGGCTGGGTGTGGCGGACCGCTATCAGGACATAGCGTTGGCTACCCGTGATATTGCTGAAGAG
CTTGGCGGCGAATGGGCTGACCGCTTCCTCGTGCTTTACGGTATCGCCGCTCCCGATTCGCAGCGCATCG
CCTTCTATCGCCTTCTTGACGAGTTCTTCTGACAATCAACCTCTGGATTACAAAATTTGTGGTTAACTAA
CTAAACTTGTTTATTGCAGCTTATAATGGTTACAAATAAAGCAATAGCATCACAAATTTCACAAATAAAG
CATTTTTTTCACTGCATTCTAGTTGTGGTTTGTCCAAACTCATCAATGTATCTTATCATGTCTGGAATTG
ACTCAAATGATGTCAATTAGTCTATCAGAAGCTCATCTGGTCTCCCTTCCGGGGGACAAGACATCCCTGT
TTAATATTTAAACAGCAGTGTTCCCAAACTGGGTTCTTATATCCCTTGCTCTGGTCAACCAGGTTGCAGG
GTTTCCTGTCCTCACAGGAACGAAGTCCCTAAAGAAACAGTGGCAGCCAGGTTTAGCCCCGGAATTGACT
GGATTCCTTTTTTAGGGCCCATTGGTATGGCTTTTTCCCCGTATCCCCCCAGGTGTCTGCAGGCTCAAAG
AGCAGCGAGAAGCGTTCAGAGGAAAGCGATCCCGTGCCACCTTCCCCGTGCCCGGGCTGTCCCCGCACGC
TGCCGGCTCGGGGATGCGGGGGGAGCGCCGGACCGGAGCGGAGCCCCGGGCGGCTCGCTGCTGCCCCCTA
GCGGGGGAGGGACGTAATTACATCCCTGGGGGCTTTGGGGGGGGGCTGTCCCTGATATCTATAACAAGAA
AATATATATATAATAAGTTATCACGTAAGTAGAACATGAAATAACAATATAATTATCGTATGAGTTAAAT
CTTAAAAGTCACGTAAAAGATAATCATGCGTCATTTTGACTCACGCGGTCGTTATAGTTCAAAATCAGTG
ACACTTACCGCATTGACAAGCACGCCTCACGGGAGCTCCAAGCGGCGACTGAGATGTCCTAAATGCACAG
CGACGGATTCGCGCTATTTAGAAAGAGAGAGCAATATTTCAAGAATGCATGCGTCAATTTTACGCAGACT
ATCTTTCTAGGGTTAATCTAGCTGCATCAGGATCATATCGTCGGGTCTTTTTTCCGGCTCAGTCATCGCC
CAAGCTGGCGCTATCTGGGCATCGGGGAGGAAGAAGCCCGTGCCTTTTCCCGCGAGGTTGAAGCGGCATG
GAAAGAGTTTGCCGAGGATGACTGCTGCTGCATTGACGTTGAGCGAAAACGCACGTTTACCATGATGATT
CGGGAAGGTGTGGCCATGCACGCCTTTAACGGTGAACTGTTCGTTCAGGCCACCTGGGATACCAGTTCGT
CGCGGCTTTTCCGGACACAGTTCCGGATGGTCAGCCCGAAGCGCATCAGCAACCCGAACAATACCGGCGA
CAGCCGGAACTGCCGTGCCGGTGTGCAGATTAATGACAGCGGTGCGGCGCTGGGATATTACGTCAGCGAG
GACGGGTATCCTGGCTGGATGCCGCAGAAATGGACATGGATACCCCGTGAGTTACCCGGCGGGCGCGCTT
GGCGTAATCATGGTCATAGCTGTTTCCTGTGTGAAATTGTTATCCGCTCACAATTCCACACAACATACGA
GCCGGAAGCATAAAGTGTAAAGCCTGGGGTGCCTAATGAGTGAGCTAACTCACATTAATTGCGTTGCGCT
CACTGCCCGCTTTCCAGTCGGGAAACCTGTCGTGCCAGCTGCATTAATGAATCGGCCAACGCGCGGGGAG
AGGCGGTTTGCGTATTGGGCGCTCTTCCGCTTCCTCGCTCACTGACTCGCTGCGCTCGGTCGTTCGGCTG
CGGCGAGCGGTATCAGCTCACTCAAAGGCGGTAATACGGTTATCCACAGAATCAGGGGATAACGCAGGAA
AGAACATGTGAGCAAAAGGCCAGCAAAAGGCCAGGAACCGTAAAAAGGCCGCGTTGCTGGCGTTTTTCCA
TAGGCTCCGCCCCCCTGACGAGCATCACAAAAATCGACGCTCAAGTCAGAGGTGGCGAAACCCGACAGGA
CTATAAAGATACCAGGCGTTTCCCCCTGGAAGCTCCCTCGTGCGCTCTCCTGTTCCGACCCTGCCGCTTA
CCGGATACCTGTCCGCCTTTCTCCCTTCGGGAAGCGTGGCGCTTTCTCATAGCTCACGCTGTAGGTATCT
CAGTTCGGTGTAGGTCGTTCGCTCCAAGCTGGGCTGTGTGCACGAACCCCCCGTTCAGCCCGACCGCTGC
GCCTTATCCGGTAACTATCGTCTTGAGTCCAACCCGGTAAGACACGACTTATCGCCACTGGCAGCAGCCA
CTGGTAACAGGATTAGCAGAGCGAGGTATGTAGGCGGTGCTACAGAGTTCTTGAAGTGGTGGCCTAACTA
CGGCTACACTAGAAGAACAGTATTTGGTATCTGCGCTCTGCTGAAGCCAGTTACCTTCGGAAAAAGAGTT
GGTAGCTCTTGATCCGGCAAACAAACCACCGCTGGTAGCGGTGGTTTTTTTGTTTGCAAGCAGCAGATTA
CGCGCAGAAAAAAAGGATCTCAAGAAGATCCTTTGATCTTTTCTACGGGGTCTGACGCTCAGTGGAACGA
AAACTCACGTTAAGGGATTTTGGTCATGAGATTATCAAAAAGGATCTTCACCTAGATCCTTTTAAATTAA
AAATGAAGTTTTAAATCAATCTAAAGTATATATGAGTAAACTTGGTCTGACAGTTACCAATGCTTAATCA
GTGAGGCACCTATCTCAGCGATCTGTCTATTTCGTTCATCCATAGTTGCCTGACTCCCCGTCGTGTAGAT
AACTACGATACGGGAGGGCTTACCATCTGGCCCCAGTGCTGCAATGATACCGCGAGACCCACGCTCACCG
GCTCCAGATTTATCAGCAATAAACCAGCCAGCCGGAAGGGCCGAGCGCAGAAGTGGTCCTGCAACTTTAT
CCGCCTCCATCCAGTCTATTAATTGTTGCCGGGAAGCTAGAGTAAGTAGTTCGCCAGTTAATAGTTTGCG
CAACGTTGTTGCCATTGCTACAGGCATCGTGGTGTCACGCTCGTCGTTTGGTATGGCTTCATTCAGCTCC
GGTTCCCAACGATCAAGGCGAGTTACATGATCCCCCATGTTGTGCAAAAAAGCGGTTAGCTCCTTCGGTC
CTCCGATCGTTGTCAGAAGTAAGTTGGCCGCAGTGTTATCACTCATGGTTATGGCAGCACTGCATAATTC
TCTTACTGTCATGCCATCCGTAAGATGCTTTTCTGTGACTGGTGAGTACTCAACCAAGTCATTCTGAGAA
TAGTGTATGCGGCGACCGAGTTGCTCTTGCCCGGCGTCAATACGGGATAATACCGCGCCACATAGCAGAA
CTTTAAAAGTGCTCATCATTGGAAAACGTTCTTCGGGGCGAAAACTCTCAAGGATCTTACCGCTGTTGAG
ATCCAGTTCGATGTAACCCACTCGTGCACCCAACTGATCTTCAGCATCTTTTACTTTCACCAGCGTTTCT
GGGTGAGCAAAAACAGGAAGGCAAAATGCCGCAAAAAAGGGAATAAGGGCGACACGGAAATGTTGAATAC
TCATACTCTTCCTTTTTCAATATTATTGAAGCATTTATCAGGGTTATTGTCTCATGAGCGGATACATATT
TGAATGTATTTAGAAAAATAAACAAATAGGGGTTCCGCGCACATTTCCCCGAAAAGTGCCACCTAAATTG
TAAGCGTTAATATTTTGTTAAAATTCGCGTTAAATTTTTGTTAAATCAGCTCATTTTTTAACCAATAGGC
CGAAATCGGCAAAATCCCTTATAAATCAAAAGAATAGACCGAGATAGGGT
[37 nt withheld, positions 7541-7577]
AAAGAACGTGGACTCCAACGTCAAAGG
[49 nt withheld, positions 7605-7653]
T
[91 nt withheld, positions 7655-7745]
G
[124 nt withheld, positions 7747-7870]
CCCATTCGCCATTCAGGCTGCGCAACTGTTGGGAAGGGCGATCGGTGCGGGCCTCTTCGCTATTACGCCA
GCTGGCGAAAGGGGGATGTGCTGCAAGGCGATTAAGTTGGGTAACGCCAGGGTTTTCCCAGTCACGACGT
TGTAAAACGACGGCCAGTGAGCGCGCCTCGTTCATTCACGTTTTTGAACCCGTGGAGGACGGGCAGACTC
GCGGTGCAAATGTGTTTTACAGCGTGATGGAGCAGATGAAGATGCTCGACACGCTGCAGAACACGCAGCT
AGATTAACCCTAGAAAGATAATCATATTGTGACGTACGTTAAAGATAATCATGTGTAAAATTGACGCATG
TGTTTTATCGGTCTGTATATCGAGGTTTATTTATTAATTTGAATAGATATTAAGTTTTATTATATTTACA
CTTACATACTAATAATAAATTCAACAAACAATTTATTTATGTTTATTTATTTATTAAAAAAAACAAAAAC
TCAAAATTTCTTCTATAAAGTAACAAAACTTTTATGAGGGACAGCCCCCCCCCAAAGCCCCCAGGGATGT
AATTACGTCCCTCCCCCGCTAGGGGGCAGCAGCGAGCCGCCCGGGGCTCCGCTCCGGTCCGGCGCTCCCC
CCGCATCCCCGAGCCGGCAGCGTGCGGGGACAGCCCGGGCACGGGGAAGGTGGCACGGGATCGCTTTCCT
CTGAACGCTTCTCGCTGCTCTTTGAGCCTGCAGACACCTGGGGGGATACGGGGAAAAGGCCTCCACGGCC
CCATAAAGATGGTTAAT
Features (pLannotate 1.2.2; 22 found; start..end, strand, type, name):
      1..241     +  promoter       U6 promoter: RNA polymerase III promoter for human U6 snRNA
    251..268     -  promoter       CMVd1 promoter (fragment): truncated human cytomegalovirus (CMV) immediate early promoter that yields slightly reduced expression relative to the full-length promoter
    271..346     +  misc_RNA       gRNA scaffold: guide RNA scaffold for the Streptococcus pyogenes CRISPR/Cas9 system
    377..1588    +  promoter       UbC promoter: human ubiquitin C promoter
   1647..2344    +  CDS            rtTA3 (fragment): reverse tetracycline transactivator 3 activates expression from Tet-responsive promoters in the presence of doxycycline
   2274..2384    +  CDS            VP48: 3 tandem repeats of the minimal activation domain of herpes simplex virus VP16 (Cheng et al., 2013)
   2540..3002    +  misc_feature   IRES: internal ribosome entry site (IRES) of the encephalomyocarditis virus (EMCV)
   3018..3812    +  CDS            NeoR/KanR: aminoglycoside phosphotransferase from Tn5; aph(3')-II (or nptII); confers resistance to neomycin, kanamycin, and G418 (Geneticin®)
   3814..3841    +  misc_feature   WPRE (fragment): woodchuck hepatitis virus posttranscriptional regulatory element
   3854..3975    +  polyA_signal   SV40 poly(A) signal: SV40 polyadenylation signal
   3993..4085    +  ncRNA          G-CSF SLDE: Accession: RF00183 - G-CSF factor stem-loop destabilising element (SLDE)
   4782..5249    +  CDS            B (fragment): PORTL_LAMBD - Experimental evidence at protein level: Swiss-Prot protein existence level 1. Forms the portal vertex of the capsid (PubMed:6228056, PubMed:6232391). This portal plays critical roles in head assembly, genome packaging, neck/tail attachment, and genome ejection (Probable). The portal protein multimerizes as a single ring-shaped homododecamer arranged around a central channel (PubMed:6232391). Binds to the terminase subunits to form the packaging machine (PubMed:7799432). From Escherichia phage lambda (Bacteriophage lambda).
   5287..5303    -  protein_bind   lac operator: The lac repressor binds to the lac operator to inhibit transcription in E. coli. This inhibition can be relieved by adding lactose or isopropyl-β-D-thiogalactopyranoside (IPTG). lac repressor encoded by lacI
   5311..5341    -  promoter       lac promoter: promoter for the E. coli lac operon
   5356..5377    -  protein_bind   CAP binding site: CAP binding activates transcription in the presence of cAMP. E. coli catabolite activator protein
   5390..5482    -  CDS            lacI (fragment): lac repressor; lacI; The lac repressor binds to the lac operator to inhibit transcription in E. coli. This inhibition can be relieved by adding lactose or isopropyl-β-D-thiogalactopyranoside (IPTG).
   5665..6253    -  rep_origin     ori: high-copy-number ColE1/pMB1/pBR322/pUC origin of replication
   6424..7284    -  CDS            AmpR: β-lactamase; bla; confers resistance to ampicillin, carbenicillin, and related antibiotics
   7285..7389    -  promoter       AmpR promoter: bla
   7442..7870    -  rep_origin     f1 ori (sequence partly withheld): f1 bacteriophage origin of replication; arrow indicates direction of (+) strand synthesis
   7875..8030    -  CDS            lacZα (fragment): LacZα fragment of β-galactosidase; lacZ fragment
   8032..8151    +  CDS            B (fragment): PORTL_LAMBD - Experimental evidence at protein level: Swiss-Prot protein existence level 1. Forms the portal vertex of the capsid (PubMed:6228056, PubMed:6232391). This portal plays critical roles in head assembly, genome packaging, neck/tail attachment, and genome ejection (Probable). The portal protein multimerizes as a single ring-shaped homododecamer arranged around a central channel (PubMed:6232391). Binds to the terminase subunits to form the packaging machine (PubMed:7799432). From Escherichia phage lambda (Bacteriophage lambda).
