[The description below was written by a language model from this plasmid's Addgene catalogue record and pLannotate feature annotations shown in this document.]
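Description:
rtTA-sg-CMV152 is a mammalian CRISPR guide RNA plasmid built on the PB_rtTA_BsmBI backbone (about 8.7 kb in total). It carries a single synthetic sgRNA directed against site 152 of the cytomegalovirus promoter. The spacer was inserted by one-step BsmBI cloning, which destroyed both sites, placing it between a human U6 RNA polymerase III promoter and the Streptococcus pyogenes Cas9 gRNA scaffold. The short "CMVd1 promoter fragment" annotated on the reverse strand between these two elements is the spacer itself, which matches CMV promoter sequence, and not a functional promoter. The depositor notes that guides not beginning with G need an added G for efficient U6 transcription.

Downstream of the guide cassette, a human ubiquitin C promoter drives a bicistronic transcript. It encodes the reverse tetracycline transactivator rtTA3, with its VP16-derived activation repeats, followed by an EMCV IRES and NeoR and ending at an SV40 polyadenylation signal. Cells carrying the plasmid therefore express the guide constitutively, can be selected with G418, and produce the doxycycline-responsive activator needed to switch on a Tet-responsive gene supplied elsewhere. No Cas9 is encoded on this plasmid. The associated publication describes stably integrating an inducible CRISPR-Cas9 system to protect cells against viral infection in vitro, which suggests the plasmid is paired with a doxycycline-inducible Cas9 construct. The "PB" backbone name hints at a piggyBac transposon design, but no transposon repeats are annotated in the feature table, so the record does not confirm the integration mechanism. In bacteria the plasmid replicates from a high-copy ColE1/pUC origin with ampicillin selection. It also carries an f1 origin, lac-region remnants and phage lambda-derived fragments that look like backbone filler.
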