Addgene plasmid #188485: rtTA-sg-CMV152
Purpose: gRNA plasmid with neomycin resistance expressing a single guide RNA targeting cytomegaloviral promoter site 152.
Depositing lab: Indeever Madireddy & Johan Sosa. Depositing organization: BioCurious. Publication: Stably Integrating an Inducible CRISPR-Cas9 to Protect Against Viral Infections in Vitro. Madireddy I, Pierson Smela M. MicroPubl Biol. 2022 Jun 16;2022. doi: 10.17912/micropub.biology.000590. eCollection 2022. PubMed 35789697.
Backbone
  Vector backbone: PB_rtTA_BsmBI
  Backbone manufacturer: System Biosciences
  Backbone size w/o insert (bp): 8652
  Vector type: Mammalian Expression, CRISPR
  Selectable markers: Neomycin (select with G418)
Growth in bacteria
  Bacterial resistance: Ampicillin, 100 μg/mL
  Growth temperature: 30°C
  Growth strain: DH5alpha
  Copy number: High Copy
Gene/Insert
  Gene/Insert name: CMV promoter sgRNA (alt name: Cytomegalovirus promoter single guide RNA)
  gRNA/shRNA sequence: accgcccatttgcgtcaatg
  Species: Synthetic
  Insert size (bp): 21
  Mutation: None
  Promoter: U6
  Cloning method: Restriction Enzyme; 5′ cloning site BsmBI (destroyed during cloning); 3′ cloning site BsmBI (destroyed during cloning)
  Sequencing primers: 5′ GAG GGC CTA TTT CCC ATG ATT
Terms and licenses: Academic/Nonprofit Terms; Industry Terms: Not Available to Industry
Depositor comments: This plasmid was cloned with the one step BsmBI restriction enzyme cloning method. Please note that gRNA sequences that do not start with a G, need a G added to the sequence before cloning for U6 promoter transcription.
How to cite: rtTA-sg-CMV152 was a gift from Indeever Madireddy & Johan Sosa (Addgene plasmid # 188485 ; http://n2t.net/addgene:188485 ; RRID:Addgene_188485)
